>Addgene plasmid #46002 | pGR | depositor full sequence | sequence record 64680 | terminator assay backbone
GAATTCACTAGTAGCGGCCGCTGCAGAAAGAGGAGAAATACTAGATGGCTTCCTCCGAAGACGTTATCAA
AGAGTTCATGCGTTTCAAAGTTCGTATGGAAGGTTCCGTTAACGGTCACGAGTTCGAAATCGAAGGTGAA
GGTGAAGGTCGTCCGTACGAAGGTACCCAGACCGCTAAACTGAAAGTTACCAAAGGTGGTCCGCTGCCGT
TCGCTTGGGACATCCTGTCCCCGCAGTTCCAGTACGGTTCCAAAGCTTACGTTAAACACCCGGCTGACAT
CCCGGACTACCTGAAACTGTCCTTCCCGGAAGGTTTCAAATGGGAACGTGTTATGAACTTCGAAGACGGT
GGTGTTGTTACCGTTACCCAGGACTCCTCCCTGCAAGACGGTGAGTTCATCTACAAAGTTAAACTGCGTG
GTACCAACTTCCCGTCCGACGGTCCGGTTATGCAGAAAAAAACCATGGGTTGGGAAGCTTCCACCGAACG
TATGTACCCGGAAGACGGTGCTCTGAAAGGTGAAATCAAAATGCGTCTGAAACTGAAAGACGGTGGTCAC
TACGACGCTGAAGTTAAAACCACCTACATGGCTAAAAAACCGGTTCAGCTGCCGGGTGCTTACAAAACCG
ACATCAAACTGGACATCACCTCCCACAACGAAGACTACACCATCGTTGAACAGTACGAACGTGCTGAAGG
TCGTCACTCCACCGGTGCTTAATAACGCTGATAGTGCTAGTGTAGATCGCTACTAGAGCCAGGCATCAAA
TAAAACGAAAGGCTCAGTCGAAAGACTGGGCCTTTCGTTTTATCTGTTGTTTGTCGGTGAACGCTCTCTA
CTAGAGTCACACTGGCTCACCTTCGGGTGGGCCTTTCTGCGTTTATATACTAGAGTCAATTGAGGTAGAG
GTACACACGCGAACTCCGATAGCCAATTCAGAGTAATAAACTGTGATAATCAATGCAGTGCTTCCTCGCT
CACTGACTCGCTGCGCTCGGTCGTTCGGCTGCGGCGAGCGGTATCAGCTCACTCAAAGGCGGTAATACGG
TTATCCACAGAATCAGGGGATAACGCAGGAAAGAACATGTGAGCAAAAGGCCAGCAAAAGGCCAGGAACC
GTAAAAAGGCCGCGTTGCTGGCGTTTTTCCATAGGCTCCGCCCCCCTGACGAGCATCACAAAAATCGACG
CTCAAGTCAGAGGTGGCGAAACCCGACAGGACTATAAAGATACCAGGCGTTTCCCCCTGGAAGCTCCCTC
GTGCGCTCTCCTGTTCCGACCCTGCCGCTTACCGGATACCTGTCCGCCTTTCTCCCTTCGGGAAGCGTGG
CGCTTTCTCATAGCTCACGCTGTAGGTATCTCAGTTCGGTGTAGGTCGTTCGCTCCAAGCTGGGCTGTGT
GCACGAACCCCCCGTTCAGCCCGACCGCTGCGCCTTATCCGGTAACTATCGTCTTGAGTCCAACCCGGTA
AGACACGACTTATCGCCACTGGCAGCAGCCACTGGTAACAGGATTAGCAGAGCGAGGTATGTAGGCGGTG
CTACAGAGTTCTTGAAGTGGTGGCCTAACTACGGCTACACTAGAAGGACAGTATTTGGTATCTGCGCTCT
GCTGAAGCCAGTTACCTTCGGAAAAAGAGTTGGTAGCTCTTGATCCGGCAAACAAACCACCGCTGGTAGC
GGTGGTTTTTTTGTTTGCAAGCAGCAGATTACGCGCAGAAAAAAAGGATCTCAAGAAGATCCTTTGATCT
TTTCTACGGGGTCTGACGCTCAGTGGAACGAAAACTCACGTTAAGGGATTTTGGTCATGAGATTATCAAA
AAGGATCTTCACCTAGATCCTTTTAAATTAAAAATGAAGTTTTAAATCAATCTAAAGTATATATGAGTAA
ACTTGGTCTGACAGTTACCAATGCTTAATCAGTGAGGCACCTATCTCAGCGATCTGTCTATTTCGTTCAT
CCATAGTTGCCTGACTCCCCGTCGTGTAGATAACTACGATACGGGAGGGCTTACCATCTGGCCCCAGTGC
TGCAATGATACCGCGAGACCCACGCTCACCGGCTCCAGATTTATCAGCAATAAACCAGCCAGCCGGAAGG
GCCGAGCGCAGAAGTGGTCCTGCAACTTTATCCGCCTCCATCCAGTCTATTAATTGTTGCCGGGAAGCTA
GAGTAAGTAGTTCGCCAGTTAATAGTTTGCGCAACGTTGTTGCCATTGCTACAGGCATCGTGGTGTCACG
CTCGTCGTTTGGTATGGCTTCATTCAGCTCCGGTTCCCAACGATCAAGGCGAGTTACATGATCCCCCATG
TTGTGCAAAAAAGCGGTTAGCTCCTTCGGTCCTCCGATCGTTGTCAGAAGTAAGTTGGCCGCAGTGTTAT
CACTCATGGTTATGGCAGCACTGCATAATTCTCTTACTGTCATGCCATCCGTAAGATGCTTTTCTGTGAC
TGGTGAGTACTCAACCAAGTCATTCTGAGAATAGTGTATGCGGCGACCGAGTTGCTCTTGCCCGGCGTCA
ATACGGGATAATACCGCGCCACATAGCAGAACTTTAAAAGTGCTCATCATTGGAAAACGTTCTTCGGGGC
GAAAACTCTCAAGGATCTTACCGCTGTTGAGATCCAGTTCGATGTAACCCACTCGTGCACCCAACTGATC
TTCAGCATCTTTTACTTTCACCAGCGTTTCTGGGTGAGCAAAAACAGGAAGGCAAAATGCCGCAAAAAAG
GGAATAAGGGCGACACGGAAATGTTGAATACTCATACTCTTCCTTTTTCAATATTATTGAAGCATTTATC
AGGGTTATTGTCTCATGAGCGGATACATATTTGAATGTATTTAGAAAAATAAACAAATAGGGGTTCCGCG
CACATTTCCCCGAAAAGTGCCACCTGACGTCTAAGAAACCATTATTATCATGACATTAACCTATAAAAAT
AGGCGTATCACGAGGCAGAATTTCAGATAAAAAAAATCCTTAGCTTTCGCTAAGGATGATTTCTGGAATT
GAATTGAGGTAGAGGTACACACGCGAACTCCGATAGCCAATTCAGAGTAATAAACTGTGATAATCAATGC
ATGTACTAGAGTTATGACAACTTGACGGCTACATCATTCACTTTTTCTTCACAACCGGCACGGAACTCGC
TCGGGCTGGCCCCGGTGCATTTTTTAAATACCCGCGAGAAATAGAGTTGATCGTCAAAACCAACATTGCG
ACCGACGGTGGCGATAGGCATCCGGGTGGTGCTCAAAAGCAGCTTCGCCTGGCTGATACGTTGGTCCTCG
CGCCAGCTTAAGACGCTAATCCCTAACTGCTGGCGGAAAAGATGTGACAGACGCGACGGCGACAAGCAAA
CATGCTGTGCGACGCTGGCGATATCAAAATTGCTGTCTGCCAGGTGATCGCTGATGTACTGACAAGCCTC
GCGTACCCGATTATCCATCGGTGGATGGAGCGACTCGTTAATCGCTTCCATGCGCCGCAGTAACAATTGC
TCAAGCAGATTTATCGCCAGCAGCTCCGAATAGCGCCCTTCCCCTTGCCCGGCGTTAATGATTTGCCCAA
ACAGGTCGCTGAAATGCGGCTGGTGCGCTTCATCCGGGCGAAAGAACCCCGTATTGGCAAATATTGACGG
CCAGTTAAGCCATTCATGCCAGTAGGCGCGCGGACGAAAGTAAACCCACTGGTGATACCATTCGCGAGCC
TCCGGATGACGACCGTAGTGATGAATCTCTCCTGGCGGGAACAGCAAAATATCACCCGGTCGGCAAACAA
ATTCTCGTCCCTGATTTTTCACCACCCCCTGACCGCGAATGGTGAGATTGAGAATATAACCTTTCATTCC
CAGCGGTCGGTCGATAAAAAAATCGAGATAACCGTTGGCCTCAATCGGCGTTAAACCCGCCACCAGATGG
GCATTAAACGAGTATCCCGGCAGCAGGGGATCATTTTGCGCTTCAGCCATACTTTTCATACTCCCGCCAT
TCAGAGAAGAAACCAATTGTCCATATTGCATCAGACATTGCCGTCACTGCGTCTTTTACTGGCTCTTCTC
GCTAACCAAACCGGTAACCCCGCTTATTAAAAGCATTCTGTAACAAAGCGGGACCAAAGCCATGACAAAA
ACGCGTAACAAAAGTGTCTATAATCACGGCAGAAAAGTCCACATTGATTATTTGCACGGCGTCACACTTT
GCTATGCCATAGCATTTTTATCCATAAGATTAGCGGATCCTACCTGACGCTTTTTATCGCAACTCTCTAC
TGTTTCTCCATACCCGTTTTTTTGGGCTAGCTACTAGAGAAAGAGGAGAAATACTAGATGCGTAAAGGAG
AAGAACTTTTCACTGGAGTTGTCCCAATTCTTGTTGAATTAGATGGTGATGTTAATGGGCACAAATTTTC
TGTCAGTGGAGAGGGTGAAGGTGATGCAACATACGGAAAACTTACCCTTAAATTTATTTGCACTACTGGA
AAACTACCTGTTCCATGGCCAACACTTGTCACTACTTTCGGTTATGGTGTTCAATGCTTTGCGAGATACC
CAGATCATATGAAACAGCATGACTTTTTCAAGAGTGCCATGCCCGAAGGTTATGTACAGGAAAGAACTAT
ATTTTTCAAAGATGACGGGAACTACAAGACACGTGCTGAAGTCAAGTTTGAAGGTGATACCCTTGTTAAT
AGAATCGAGTTAAAAGGTATTGATTTTAAAGAAGATGGAAACATTCTTGGACACAAATTGGAATACAACT
ATAACTCACACAATGTATACATCATGGCAGACAAACAAAAGAATGGAATCAAAGTTAACTTCAAAATTAG
ACACAACATTGAAGATGGAAGCGTTCAACTAGCAGACCATTATCAACAAAATACTCCAATTGGCGATGGC
CCTGTCCTTTTACCAGACAACCATTACCTGTCCACACAATCTGCCCTTTCGAAAGATCCCAACGAAAAGA
GAGACCACATGGTCCTTCTTGAGTTTGTAACAGCTGCTGGGATTACACATGGCATGGATGAACTATACAA
ATAATAA
Features (pLannotate 1.2.2; 11 found; start..end, strand, type, name):
      7..26      +  misc_feature   BioBrick suffix: universal suffix for all parts
     45..719     +  CDS            mRFP1: mRFP1 is a basic (constitutively fluorescent) red fluorescent protein published in 2002, derived from Discosoma sp.. It is reported to be a somewhat slowly-maturing monomer with low acid sensitivity.
    767..838     +  terminator     rrnB T1 terminator: transcription terminator T1 from the E. coli rrnB gene
    854..881     +  terminator     T7Te terminator: phage T7 early transcription terminator
   1146..1734    -  rep_origin     ori: high-copy-number ColE1/pMB1/pBR322/pUC origin of replication
   1905..2765    -  CDS            AmpR: β-lactamase; bla; confers resistance to ampicillin, carbenicillin, and related antibiotics
   2766..2870    -  promoter       AmpR promoter: bla
   2960..3003    -  terminator     bacterial terminator: putative bacterial transcription terminator
   3092..3970    -  CDS            araC: L-arabinose regulatory protein; araC
   3997..4281    +  promoter       araBAD promoter: araBAD; promoter of the L-arabinose operon of E. coli; the araC regulatory gene is transcribed in the opposite direction (Guzman et al., 1995)
   4328..5041    +  CDS            hfriFP: hfriFP is a fluorescent protein published in 2013, derived from Herbaspirillum frisingense.
