[The description below was written by a language model from this plasmid's Addgene catalogue record and pLannotate feature annotations shown in this document.]
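Description:
pGR is an empty bacterial reporter backbone for synthetic biology, built to measure the strength of transcriptional terminators in E. coli. It derives from the BioBrick measurement vector pSB1A10, modified by removing the RNase E sites and the hairpin that preceded mRFP1. The plasmid replicates from a high-copy ColE1/pUC-type origin and is selected with ampicillin through a β-lactamase gene under its own bla promoter.

The functional core is a single arabinose-inducible transcription unit. The araC regulator is encoded divergently from the araBAD (PBAD) promoter, which drives an upstream green fluorescent protein followed by mRFP1 on the same strand. The automated annotation labels the upstream reading frame as "hfriFP", but its position immediately after PBAD corresponds to the GFP described in the catalogue entry, so that label is probably a similarity-based misassignment. The plasmid is circular, so the GFP coding region at the end of the sequence record runs directly into the BioBrick suffix and mRFP1 at its start. This junction is where a candidate terminator is inserted by ligation-independent cloning. Downstream of mRFP1, the rrnB T1 and T7Te terminators end the transcript, and a further putative terminator lies beyond araC, between it and the ampicillin cassette.

Because both reporters depend on one promoter, GFP serves as an internal reference for transcription entering the test site, while RFP reports read-through past it. Comparing red and green fluorescence with and without an inserted terminator gives a measure of termination efficiency. The vector was used for large-scale characterization of natural and synthetic terminators. The sequence record is slightly shorter than the listed parent backbone size, which is compatible with the stated deletions.
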