Addgene plasmid #46002: pGR
Purpose: (Empty Backbone) Reporter plasmid for measuring terminator strength by inserting terminator of interest between the GFP and RFP, expression driven by a single PBAD promoter inducible by arabinose
Depositing lab: Christopher Voigt. Depositing organization: Massachusetts Institute of Technology. Publication: Characterization of 582 natural and synthetic terminators and quantification of their design constraints. Chen YJ, Liu P, Nielsen AA, Brophy JA, Clancy K, Peterson T, Voigt CA. Nat Methods. 2013 Jun 2. doi: 10.1038/nmeth.2515. PubMed 23727987.
Backbone
  Vector backbone: pSB1A10
  Backbone manufacturer: http://partsregistry.org/partsdb/get_part.cgi?part=pSB1A10
  Backbone size (bp): 5191
  Modifications to backbone: Removed RNase E sites and the hairpin in front of mRFP1
  Vector type: Bacterial Expression, Synthetic Biology
  Promoter: PBAD
Growth in bacteria
  Bacterial resistance: Ampicillin, 100 μg/mL
  Growth temperature: 37°C
  Growth strain: DH5alpha
  Copy number: High Copy
Gene/Insert
  Cloning method: Ligation Independent Cloning
  Sequencing primers: 5′ gtccacacaatctgcccttt
Resource information
  A portion of this plasmid was derived from a plasmid made by: The Registry of Standard Biological Parts: http://partsregistry.org/partsdb/get_part.cgi?part=pSB1A10
Terms and licenses: Academic/Nonprofit Terms; Industry Terms: Not Available to Industry
Depositor comments: This is a reporter plasmid for measuring terminator strength by inserting terminator of interest between the GFP and RFP, expression driven by a single PBAD promoter inducible by arabinose.
How to cite: pGR was a gift from Christopher Voigt (Addgene plasmid # 46002 ; http://n2t.net/addgene:46002 ; RRID:Addgene_46002)
