>Addgene plasmid #46002 | pGR | addgene partial sequence | sequence record 65435 | GFP-F 5'-GGTCCTTCTTGAGTTTGTAAC-3'
ATGGCATGGATGAACTATACAAATAATAAGAATTCACTAGTAGCGGCCGCTGCAGAAAGAGGAGAAATAC
TAGATGGCTTCCTCCGAAGACGTTATCAAAGAGTTCATGCGTTTCAAAGTTCGTATGGAAGGTTCCGTTA
ACGGTCACGAGTTCGAAATCGAAGGTGAAGGTGAAGGTCGTCCGTACGAAGGTACCCAGACCGCTAAACT
GAAAGTTACCAAAGGTGGTCCGCTGCCGTTCGCTTGGGACATCCTGTCCCCGCAGTTCCAGTACGGTTCC
AAAGCTTACGTTAAACACCCGGCTGACATCCCGGACTACCTGAAACTGTCCTTCCCGGAAGGTTTCAAAT
GGGAACGTGTTATGAACTTCGAAGACGGTGGTGTTGTTACCGTTACCCAGGACTCCTCCCTGCAAGACGG
TGAGTTCATCTACAAAGTTAAACTGCGTGGTACCAACTTCCCGTCCGACGGTCCGGTTATGCAGAAAAAA
ACCATGGGTTGGGAAGCTTCCACCGAACGTATGTACCCGGAAGACGGTGCTCTGAAAGGTGAAATCAAAA
TGCGTCTGAAACTGAAAGACGGTGGTCACTACGACGCTGAAGTTAAAACCACCTACATGGCTAAAAAACC
GGTTCAGCTGCCGGGTGCTTACAAAACCGACATCAAACTGGACATCACCTCCCACAACGAAGACTACACC
ATCGTTGAACAGTACGAACGTGCTGAAGGTCGTCACTCCACCGGTGCTTAATAACGCTGATAGTGCTAGT
GTAGATCGCTACTAGAGCCAGGCATCAAATAAAACGAAAGGCTCAGTCGAAAGACTGGGCCTTTCGTTTT
ATCTGTTGTTTGTCGGTGAACGCTCTCTACTAGAGTCACACTGGCTCACCTTCGGGTGGGCCTTTCTGCG
TTTATATACTAGAGTCAATTGAGGTAGAGGTACACACGCGAACTCCGATAGCCAATTCAGAGTAATAAAC
TGTGATAATCAATGCAGGCTTCCTCGCTCACTGACTCGCTGC
