>Addgene plasmid #46002 | pGR | addgene partial sequence | sequence record 65436 | pBAD-F 5'-ATGCCATAGCATTTTTATCC-3'
CTACCTGACGCTTTTTATCGCAACTCTCTACTGTTTCTCCATACCGTTTTTTTGGGCTAGCTACTAGAGA
AAGAGGAGAAATACTAGATGCGTAAAGGAGAAGAACTTTTCACTGGAGTTGTCCCAATTCTTGTTGAATT
AGATGGTGATGTTAATGGGCACAAATTTTCTGTCAGTGGAGAGGGTGAAGGTGATGCAACATACGGAAAA
CTTACCCTTAAATTTATTTGCACTACTGGAAAACTACCTGTTCCATGGCCAACACTTGTCACTACTTTCG
GTTATGGTGTTCAATGCTTTGCGAGATACCCAGATCATATGAAACAGCATGACTTTTTCAAGAGTGCCAT
GCCCGAAGGTTATGTACAGGAAAGAACTATATTTTTCAAAGATGACGGGAACTACAAGACACGTGCTGAA
GTCAAGTTTGAAGGTGATACCCTTGTTAATAGAATCGAGTTAAAAGGTATTGATTTTAAAGAAGATGGAA
ACATTCTTGGACACAAATTGGAATACAACTATAACTCACACAATGTATACATCATGGCAGACAAACAAAA
GAATGGAATCAAAGTTAACTTCAAAATTAGACACAACATTGAAGATGGAAGCGTTCAACTAGCAGACCAT
TATCAACAAAATACTCCAATTGGCGATGGCCCTGTCCTTTTACCAGACAACCATTACCTGTCCACACAAT
CTGCCCTTTCGAAAGATCCCAACGAAAAGAGAGACCACATGGTCCTTCTTGAGTTTGTAACAGCTGCTGG
GATTACACATGGCATGGATGAACTATACAAATAATAAGAATTCACTAGTAGCGGCCGCTG
